>Addgene plasmid #176177 | pMC7-XII5dw | addgene full sequence | sequence record 346215 | Addgene NGS Result
TGCGCGTAATCTGCTGCTTGCAAACAAAAAAACCACCGCTACCAGCGGTGGTTTGTTTGCCGGATCAAGA
GCTACCAACTCTTTTTCCGAAGGTAACTGGCTTCAGCAGAGCGCAGATACCAAATACTGTTCTTCTAGTG
TAGCCGTAGTTAGGCCACCACTTCAAGAACTCTGTAGCACCGCCTACATACCTCGCTCTGCTAATCCTGT
TACCAGTGGCTGCTGCCAGTGGCGATAAGTCGTGTCTTACCGGGTTGGACTCAAGACGATAGTTACCGGA
TAAGGCGCAGCGGTCGGGCTGAACGGGGGGTTCGTGCACACAGCCCAGCTTGGAGCGAACGACCTACACC
GAACTGAGATACCTACAGCGTGAGCTATGAGAAAGCGCCACGCTTCCCGAAGGGAGAAAGGCGGACAGGT
ATCCGGTAAGCGGCAGGGTCGGAACAGGAGAGCGCACGAGGGAGCTTCCAGGGGGAAACGCCTGGTATCT
TTATAGTCCTGTCGGGTTTCGCCACCTCTGACTTGAGCGTCGATTTTTGTGATGCTCGTCAGGGGGGCGG
AGCCTATGGAAAAACGCCAGCAACGCGGCCTTTTTACGGTTCCTGGCCTTTTGCTGGCCTTTTGCTCACA
TGTTCTTTCCTGCGTTATCCCCTGATTCTGTGGATAACCGTAGTCGGTCTCAGAGTCCTGCAGGACTAGT
GCTGAGGCATTAATGCAACTCAGAAGTTTGACAGCAAGCAAGTTCATCATTCGAACTAGCCTTATTGTTT
TAGTTCAGTGACAGCGAACTGCCGTACTCGATGCTTTATTTCTCACGGTAGAGCGGAAGAACAGATAGGG
GCAGCGTGAGAAGAGTTAGAAAGTAAATTTTTATCACGTCTGAAGTATTCTTATTCATAGGAAATTTTGC
AAGGTTTTTTAGCTCAATAACGGGCTAAGTTATATAAGGTGTTCACGCGATTTTCTTGTTATGTATACCT
CTTCTCTGAGGAATGGTACTACTGTCCTGATGTAGGCTCCTTAAATTGGTGGGCAAGAATAACTTATCGA
TATTTTGTATATTGGTCTTGGAGTTCACCACGTAATGCCTGTTTAAGACCATCAGTTAACTCTAGTATTA
TTTGGTCTTGGCTACTGGCCGTTTGCTATTATTCAAGTCTTTTGTGCCTTCCCGTCGGGTAAGGGAGTTA
TTTAGGGATACAGAATCTAACGAAAACTAAATCTCAATGATTAACTCTATTTAATCCTTTTTTGAAAGGC
AAAAGAGGTCCCTTGTTCACTTACAACGTTCTTAGCCAAATTCGCTTATCACTTACTACTTCACGATATA
CAGAAGTAAAAACATATAAAAAGATGTCTGTTTGTTTAGCCATCACAAAAGGTATCGCAGATTAAGACCT
CAGCGCCGATGAGACCAGACCAATAAAAAACGCCCGGCGGCAACCGAGCGTTCTGAACAAATCCAGATGG
AGTTCTGAGGTCATTACTGGATCTATCAACAGGAGTCCAAGCGAGCTCGATATCAAATTACGCCCCGCCC
TGCCACTCATCGCAGTACTGTTGTAATTCATTAAGCATTCTGCCGACATGGAAGCCATCACAAACGGCAT
GATGAACCTGAATCGCCAGCGGCATCAGCACCTTGTCGCCTTGCGTATAATATTTGCCCATGGTGAAAAC
GGGGGCGAAGAAGTTGTCCATATTGGCCACGTTTAAATCAAAACTGGTGAAACTCACCCAGGGATTGGCT
GAAACGAAAAACATATTCTCAATAAACCCTTTAGGGAAATAGGCCAGGTTTTCACCGTAACACGCCACAT
CTTGCGAATATATGTGTAGAAACTGCCGGAAATCGTCGTGGTATTCACTCCAGAGCGATGAAAACGTTTC
AGTTTGCTCATGGAAAACGGTGTAACAAGGGTGAACACTATCCCATATCACCAGCTCACCGTCTTTCATT
GCCATACGAAATTCCGGATGAGCATTCATCAGGCGGGCAAGAATGTGAATAAAGGCCGGATAAAACTTGT
GCTTATTTTTCTTTACGGTCTTTAAAAAGGCCGTAATATCCAGCTGAACGGTCTGGTTATAGGTACATTG
AGCAACTGACTGAAATGCCTCAAAATGTTCTTTACGATGCCATTGGGATATATCAACGGTGGTATATCCA
GTGATTTTTTTCTCCATTTTAGCTTCCTTAGCTCCTGAAAATCTCGATAACTCAAAAAATACGCCCGGTA
GTGATCTTATTTCATTATGGTGAAAGTTGGAACCTCTTACGTGCCCGATCAATCATGACCAAAATCCCTT
AACGTGAGTTTTCGTTCCACTGAGCGTCAGACCCCGTAGAAAAGATCAAAGGATCTTCTTGAGATCCTTT
TTTTC
Features (pLannotate 1.2.2; 4 found; start..end, strand, type, name):
   1423..1457    -  terminator     lambda t0 terminator: minimal transcription terminator from phage lambda (Scholtissek and Grosse, 1987)
   1531..2187    -  CDS            cat: CAT_ECOLX - Experimental evidence at protein level: Swiss-Prot protein existence level 1. This enzyme is an effector of chloramphenicol resistance in bacteria. From Escherichia coli. This protein is used as a marker in many commonly used cloning vectors, such as pACYC184.
   2188..2285    -  promoter       cat promoter: promoter of the E. coli cat gene encoding chloramphenicol acetyltransferase
   2369..572     +  rep_origin     ori (across the origin): high-copy-number ColE1/pMB1/pBR322/pUC origin of replication
