[The description below was written by a language model from this plasmid's Addgene catalogue record and pLannotate feature annotations shown in this document.]
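Description:
pMC7-XII5dw is a small (about 2.4 kb) level-0 part plasmid for the yeast Modular Cloning (MoClo) system, built in the pYTK001 part-entry backbone. It is an E. coli storage vector rather than a yeast-replicating plasmid. The annotated features are a high-copy ColE1/pUC-type origin of replication and a chloramphenicol acetyltransferase (cat) gene driven by its native promoter and followed by the phage lambda t0 terminator, which together provide propagation and chloramphenicol selection in bacteria. No yeast origin or yeast selection marker is annotated, as expected for a part whose only role is to donate a fragment to later assemblies.

The payload is a type 7 part holding the 3' (downstream) homology arm for the Saccharomyces cerevisiae genomic integration site XII-5. According to the depositor's comments, this homologous region was amplified from the EasyClone-MarkerFree toolkit. It was inserted by BsmBI Golden Gate cloning, which destroyed both BsmBI sites. The automated feature table does not annotate the insert; it presumably lies in the unannotated stretch between the origin and the resistance cassette.

In the MoClo hierarchy, a type 7 part occupies the 3' homology position of a multi-part assembly. There it is combined with a matching upstream homology part and with promoter, coding sequence and terminator parts to build cassettes flanked by targeting arms. Such cassettes integrate at XII-5 by homologous recombination. The plasmid belongs to an expansion of the yeast toolkit aimed at CRISPR-based applications, genomic integrations and combinatorial libraries.
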