Addgene plasmid #176177: pMC7-XII5dw
Purpose: yeast MoClo level-0 part plasmid type 7 containing 3' homology for integration site XII-5
Depositing lab: Florian David. Depositing organization: Chalmers University of Technology. Publication: Expansion of the Yeast Modular Cloning Toolkit for CRISPR-Based Applications, Genomic Integrations and Combinatorial Libraries. Otto M, Skrekas C, Gossing M, Gustafsson J, Siewers V, David F. ACS Synth Biol. 2021 Dec 17;10(12):3461-3474. doi: 10.1021/acssynbio.1c00408. Epub 2021 Dec 3. PubMed 34860007.
Backbone
  Vector backbone: pYTK001
  Vector type: Synthetic Biology
Growth in bacteria
  Bacterial resistance: Chloramphenicol, 25 μg/mL
  Growth temperature: 37°C
  Growth strain: DH5alpha
  Copy number: High Copy
Gene/Insert
  Gene/Insert name: 3' homology for integration site XII-5
  Species: S. cerevisiae (budding yeast)
  Cloning method: Restriction Enzyme; 5′ cloning site BsmBI (destroyed during cloning); 3′ cloning site BsmBI (destroyed during cloning)
Terms and licenses: Academic/Nonprofit Terms; Industry Terms: Not Available to Industry
Depositor comments: Constructed using the Yeast Modular Cloning Toolkit (Lee et al. ACS Synth Biol. 2015). Homologous region amplified from EasyClone-MarkerFree toolkit (Jessop-Fabre et al. Biotechnol J. 2016).
How to cite: pMC7-XII5dw was a gift from Florian David (Addgene plasmid # 176177 ; http://n2t.net/addgene:176177 ; RRID:Addgene_176177)
